>Addgene plasmid #66459 | OPN3-Tango | depositor partial sequence | sequence record 113531 | empty Tango
GACGGATCGGGAGATCTCCCGATCCCCTATGGTGCACTCTCAGTACAATCTGCTCTGATGCCGCATAGTT
AAGCCAGTATCTGCTCCCTGCTTGTGTGTTGGAGGTCGCTGAGTAGTGCGCGAGCAAAATTTAAGCTACA
ACAAGGCAAGGCTTGACCGACAATTGCATGAAGAATCTGCTTAGGGTTAGGCGTTTTGCGCTGCTTCGCG
ATGTACGGGCCAGATATACGCGTTGACATTGATTATTGACTAGTTATTAATAGTAATCAATTACGGGGTC
ATTAGTTCATAGCCCATATATGGAGTTCCGCGTTACATAACTTACGGTAAATGGCCCGCCTGGCTGACCG
CCCAACGACCCCCGCCCATTGACGTCAATAATGACGTATGTTCCCATAGTAACGCCAATAGGGACTTTCC
ATTGACGTCAATGGGTGGAGTATTTACGGTAAACTGCCCACTTGGCAGTACATCAAGTGTATCATATGCC
AAGTACGCCCCCTATTGACGTCAATGACGGTAAATGGCCCGCCTGGCATTATGCCCAGTACATGACCTTA
TGGGACTTTCCTACTTGGCAGTACATCTACGTATTAGTCATCGCTATTACCATGGTGATGCGGTTTTGGC
AGTACATCAATGGGCGTGGATAGCGGTTTGACTCACGGGGATTTCCAAGTCTCCACCCCATTGACGTCAA
TGGGAGTTTGTTTTGGCACCAAAATCAACGGGACTTTCCAAAATGTCGTAACAACTCCGCCCCATTGACG
CAAATGGGCGGTAGGCGTGTACGGTGGGAGGTCTATATAAGCAGAGCTCTCTGGCTAACTAGAGAACCCA
CTGCTTACTGGCTTATCGAAATTAATACGACTCACTATAGGGAGACCCAAGCTGGCTAGCGTTTAAACTT
AAGCTTGGTACCGAGCTCGGATCCACTAGTCCAGTGTGGTGGAATTCTGCAGATATCCAGCACAGTGGCG
GCCGCGCCACCATGAAGACGATCATCGCCCTGAGCTACATCTTCTGCCTGGTATTCGCCGACTACAAGGA
CGATGATGACGCCAGCATCGATACCGGTGGACGCACCCCACCCAGCCTGGGTCCCCAAGATGAGTCCTGC
ACCACCGCCAGCTCCTCCCTGGCCAAGGACACTTCATCGACCGGTGAGAACCTGTACTTCCAGCTAAGAT
TAGATAAAAGTAAAGTGATTAACAGCGCATTAGAGCTGCTTAATGAGGTCGGAATCGAAGGTTTAACAAC
CCGTAAACTCGCCCAGAAGCTAGGTGTAGAGCAGCCTACATTGTATTGGCATGTAAAAAATAAGCGGGCT
TTGCTCGACGCCTTAGCCATTGAGATGTTAGATAGGCACCATACTCACTTTTGCCCTTTAGAAGGGGAAA
GCTGGCAAGATTTTTTACGTAATAACGCTAAAAGTTTTAGATGTGCTTTACTAAGTCATCGCGATGGAGC
AAAAGTACATTTAGGTACACGGCCTACAGAAAAACAGTATGAAACTCTCGAAAATCAATTAGCCTTTTTA
TGCCAACAAGGTTTTTCACTAGAGAATGCATTATATGCACTCAGCGCTGTGGGGCATTTTACTTTAGGTT
GCGTATTGGAAGATCAAGAGCATCAAGTCGCTAAAGAAGAAAGGGAAACACCTACTACTGATAGTATGCC
GCCATTATTACGACAAGCTATCGAATTATTTGATCACCAAGGTGCAGAGCCAGCCTTCTTATTCGGCCTT
GAATTGATCATATGCGGATTAGAAAAACAACTTAAATGTGAAAGTGGGTCCGCGTACAGCCGCGCGCGTA
CGAAAAACAATTACGGGTCTACCATCGAGGGCCTGCTCGATCTCCCGGACGACGACGCCCCCGAAGAGGC
GGGGCTGGCGGCTCCGCGCCTGTCCTTTCTCCCCGCGGGACACACGCGCAGACTGTCGACGGCCCCCCCG
ACCGATGTCAGCCTGGGGGACGAGCTCCACTTAGACGGCGAGGACGTGGCGATGGCGCATGCCGACGCGC
TAGACGATTTCGATCTGGACATGTTGGGGGACGGGGATTCCCCGGGTCCGGGATTTACCCCCCACGACTC
CGCCCCCTACGGCGCTCTGGATATGGCCGACTTCGAGTTTGAGCAGATGTTTACCGATGCCCTTGGAATT
GACGAGTACGGTGGGTAGCTCGAGTCTAGAGGGCCCGTTTAAACCCGCTGATCAGCCTCGACTGTGCCTT
CTAGTTGCCAGCCATCTGTTGTTTGCCCCTCCCCCGTGCCTTCCTTGACCCTGGAAGGTGCCACTCCCAC
TGTCCTTTCCTAATAAAATGAGGAAATTGCATCGCATTGTCTGAGTAGGTGTCATTCTATTCTGGGGGGT
GGGGTGGGGCAGGACAGCAAGGGGGAGGATTGGGAAGACAATAGCAGGCATGCTGGGGATGCGGTGGGCT
CTATGGCTTCTGAGGCGGAAAGAACCAGCTGGGGCTCTAGGGGGTATCCCC
[124 nt withheld, positions 2502-2625]
C
[91 nt withheld, positions 2627-2717]
A
[49 nt withheld, positions 2719-2767]
CCTTTGACGTTGGAGTCCACGTTCTTT
[37 nt withheld, positions 2795-2831]
ACCCTATCTCGGTCTATTCTTTTGATTTATAAGGGATTTTGCCGATTTCGGCCTATTGGTTAAAAAATGA
GCTGATTTAACAAAAATTTAACGCGAATTAATTCTGTGGAATGTGTGTCAGTTAGGGTGTGGAAAGTCCC
CAGGCTCCCCAGCAGGCAGAAGTATGCAAAGCATGCATCTCAATTAGTCAGCAACCAGGTGTGGAAAGTC
CCCAGGCTCCCCAGCAGGCAGAAGTATGCAAAGCATGCATCTCAATTAGTCAGCAACCATAGTCCCGCCC
CTAACTCCGCCCATCCCGCCCCTAACTCCGCCCAGTTCCGCCCATTCTCCGCCCCATGGCTGACTAATTT
TTTTTATTTATGCAGAGGCCGAGGCCGCCTCTGCCTCTGAGCTATTCCAGAAGTAGTGAGGAGGCTTTTT
TGGAGGCCTAGGCTTTTGCAAAAAGCTCCCGGGAGCTTGTATATCCATTTTCGGATCTGATCAAGAGACA
GGATGAGGATCGTTTCGCATGATTGAACAAGATGGATTGCACGCAGGTTCTCCGGCCGCTTGGGTGGAGA
GGCTATTCGGCTATGACTGGGCACAACAGACAATCGGCTGCTCTGATGCCGCCGTGTTCCGGCTGTCAGC
GCAGGGGCGCCCGGTTCTTTTTGTCAAGACCGACCTGTCCGGTGCCCTGAATGAACTGCAGGACGAGGCA
GCGCGGCTATCGTGGCTGGCCACGACGGGCGTTCCTTGCGCAGCTGTGCTCGACGTTGTCACTGAAGCGG
GAAGGGACTGGCTGCTATTGGGCGAAGTGCCGGGGCAGGATCTCCTGTCATCTCACCTTGCTCCTGCCGA
GAAAGTATCCATCATGGCTGATGCAATGCGGCGGCTGCATACGCTTGATCCGGCTACCTGCCCATTCGAC
CACCAAGCGAAACATCGCATCGAGCGAGCACGTACTCGGATGGAAGCCGGTCTTGTCGATCAGGATGATC
TGGACGAAGAGCATCAGGGGCTCGCGCCAGCCGAACTGTTCGCCAGGCTCAAGGCGCGCATGCCCGACGG
CGAGGATCTCGTCGTGACCCATGGCGATGCCTGCTTGCCGAATATCATGGTGGAAAATGGCCGCTTTTCT
GGATTCATCGACTGTGGCCGGCTGGGTGTGGCGGACCGCTATCAGGACATAGCGTTGGCTACCCGTGATA
TTGCTGAAGAGCTTGGCGGCGAATGGGCTGACCGCTTCCTCGTGCTTTACGGTATCGCCGCTCCCGATTC
GCAGCGCATCGCCTTCTATCGCCTTCTTGACGAGTTCTTCTGAGCGGGACTCTGGGGTTCGAAATGACCG
ACCAAGCGACGCCCAACCTGCCATCACGAGATTTCGATTCCACCGCCGCCTTCTATGAAAGGTTGGGCTT
CGGAATCGTTTTCCGGGACGCCGGCTGGATGATCCTCCAGCGCGGGGATCTCATGCTGGAGTTCTTCGCC
CACCCCAACTTGTTTATTGCAGCTTATAATGGTTACAAATAAAGCAATAGCATCACAAATTTCACAAATA
AAGCATTTTTTTCACTGCATTCTAGTTGTGGTTTGTCCAAACTCATCAATGTATCTTATCATGTCTGTAT
ACCGTCGACCTCTAGCTAGAGCTTGGCGTAATCATGGTCATAGCTGTTTCCTGTGTGAAATTGTTATCCG
CTCACAATTCCACACAACATACGAGCCGGAAGCATAAAGTGTAAAGCCTGGGGTGCCTAATGAGTGAGCT
AACTCACATTAATTGCGTTGCGCTCACTGCCCGCTTTCCAGTCGGGAAACCTGTCGTGCCAGCTGCATTA
ATGAATCGGCCAACGCGCGGGGAGAGGCGGTTTGCGTATTGGGCGCTCTTCCGCTTCCTCGCTCACTGAC
TCGCTGCGCTCGGTCGTTCGGCTGCGGCGAGCGGTATCAGCTCACTCAAAGGCGGTAATACGGTTATCCA
CAGAATCAGGGGATAACGCAGGAAAGAACATGTGAGCAAAAGGCCAGCAAAAGGCCAGGAACCGTAAAAA
GGCCGCGTTGCTGGCGTTTTTCCATAGGCTCCGCCCCCCTGACGAGCATCACAAAAATCGACGCTCAAGT
CAGAGGTGGCGAAACCCGACAGGACTATAAAGATACCAGGCGTTTCCCCCTGGAAGCTCCCTCGTGCGCT
CTCCTGTTCCGACCCTGCCGCTTACCGGATACCTGTCCGCCTTTCTCCCTTCGGGAAGCGTGGCGCTTTC
TCATAGCTCACGCTGTAGGTATCTCAGTTCGGTGTAGGTCGTTCGCTCCAAGCTGGGCTGTGTGCACGAA
CCCCCCGTTCAGCCCGACCGCTGCGCCTTATCCGGTAACTATCGTCTTGAGTCCAACCCGGTAAGACACG
ACTTATCGCCACTGGCAGCAGCCACTGGTAACAGGATTAGCAGAGCGAGGTATGTAGGCGGTGCTACAGA
GTTCTTGAAGTGGTGGCCTAACTACGGCTACACTAGAAGAACAGTATTTGGTATCTGCGCTCTGCTGAAG
CCAGTTACCTTCGGAAAAAGAGTTGGTAGCTCTTGATCCGGCAAACAAACCACCGCTGGTAGCGGTTTTT
TTGTTTGCAAGCAGCAGATTACGCGCAGAAAAAAAGGATCTCAAGAAGATCCTTTGATCTTTTCTACGGG
GTCTGACGCTCAGTGGAACGAAAACTCACGTTAAGGGATTTTGGTCATGAGATTATCAAAAAGGATCTTC
ACCTAGATCCTTTTAAATTAAAAATGAAGTTTTAAATCAATCTAAAGTATATATGAGTAAACTTGGTCTG
ACAGTTACCAATGCTTAATCAGTGAGGCACCTATCTCAGCGATCTGTCTATTTCGTTCATCCATAGTTGC
CTGACTCCCCGTCGTGTAGATAACTACGATACGGGAGGGCTTACCATCTGGCCCCAGTGCTGCAATGATA
CCGCGAGACCCACGCTCACCGGCTCCAGATTTATCAGCAATAAACCAGCCAGCCGGAAGGGCCGAGCGCA
GAAGTGGTCCTGCAACTTTATCCGCCTCCATCCAGTCTATTAATTGTTGCCGGGAAGCTAGAGTAAGTAG
TTCGCCAGTTAATAGTTTGCGCAACGTTGTTGCCATTGCTACAGGCATCGTGGTGTCACGCTCGTCGTTT
GGTATGGCTTCATTCAGCTCCGGTTCCCAACGATCAAGGCGAGTTACATGATCCCCCATGTTGTGCAAAA
AAGCGGTTAGCTCCTTCGGTCCTCCGATCGTTGTCAGAAGTAAGTTGGCCGCAGTGTTATCACTCATGGT
TATGGCAGCACTGCATAATTCTCTTACTGTCATGCCATCCGTAAGATGCTTTTCTGTGACTGGTGAGTAC
TCAACCAAGTCATTCTGAGAATAGTGTATGCGGCGACCGAGTTGCTCTTGCCCGGCGTCAATACGGGATA
ATACCGCGCCACATAGCAGAACTTTAAAAGTGCTCATCATTGGAAAACGTTCTTCGGGGCGAAAACTCTC
AAGGATCTTACCGCTGTTGAGATCCAGTTCGATGTAACCCACTCGTGCACCCAACTGATCTTCAGCATCT
TTTACTTTCACCAGCGTTTCTGGGTGAGCAAAAACAGGAAGGCAAAATGCCGCAAAAAAGGGAATAAGGG
CGACACGGAAATGTTGAATACTCATACTCTTCCTTTTTCAATATTATTGAAGCATTTATCAGGGTTATTG
TCTCATGAGCGGATACATATTTGAATGTATTTAGAAAAATAAACAAATAGGGGTTCCGCGCACATTTCCC
CGAAAAGTGCCACCTGACGTC
