>Addgene plasmid #66459 | OPN3-Tango | depositor partial sequence | sequence record 113532 | OPN3
ATGTATAGCGGTAACCGCAGCGGAGGACACGGCTATTGGGATGGCGGCGGCGCCGCTGGGGCCGAAGGTC
CTGCACCTGCTGGCACACTGTCTCCCGCCCCTCTGTTTTCTCCTGGGACCTATGAAAGGCTTGCCCTCCT
CCTTGGCAGTATTGGCCTCCTGGGAGTTGGTAATAATCTCCTTGTCCTGGTCCTGTACTACAAGTTCCAG
AGACTTCGGACTCCGACTCACTTGCTGCTGGTTAACATATCTCTGAGTGACCTCCTGGTCAGCCTGTTTG
GCGTCACCTTCACTTTTGTTTCTTGTCTTAGGAATGGTTGGGTGTGGGACACGGTGGGCTGCGTCTGGGA
TGGCTTTAGCGGAAGTCTCTTCGGTATAGTTAGTATCGCTACACTGACCGTGCTGGCTTACGAGCGATAT
ATTCGCGTGGTTCACGCGAGAGTGATTAACTTTAGTTGGGCATGGAGAGCTATCACGTATATTTGGCTGT
ACAGTCTGGCTTGGGCGGGGGCTCCCTTGCTCGGGTGGAATCGGTATATACTCGACGTGCACGGTTTGGG
ATGTACGGTTGACTGGAAATCTAAGGATGCTAACGATAGTAGCTTCGTATTGTTCCTGTTTCTTGGGTGT
CTCGTTGTGCCGCTGGGCGTGATCGCTCACTGTTATGGACATATTCTCTACTCAATTAGGATGCTGCGGT
GCGTGGAGGATCTCCAAACGATTCAGGTGATCAAGATCCTCAAATACGAAAAGAAACTGGCTAAGATGTG
TTTCCTGATGATCTTCACTTTTCTTGTATGCTGGATGCCATATATCGTTATTTGTTTTCTGGTGGTGAAC
GGCCACGGTCATCTGGTGACTCCAACTATCTCCATCGTGTCATATCTGTTCGCAAAGAGTAATACTGTTT
ACAACCCCGTCATTTATGTCTTTATGATCAGAAAGTTCAGGAGAAGCCTCTTGCAGCTCCTGTGTCTGAG
GCTGTTGAGGTGTCAGCGGCCAGCAAAAGACCTCCCTGCAGCAGGCTCTGAGATGCAGATCAGGCCCATT
GTCATGTCCCAAAAGGACGGAGATCGGCCTAAAAAGAAGGTCACATTCAATAGTTCCTCTATCATTTTCA
TTATCACCTCAGATGAGTCCCTGTCTGTGGACGACTCCGACAAGACCAATGGAAGCAAAGTGGATGTTAT
TCAGGTGCGGCCTCTT
