>Addgene plasmid #66459 | OPN3-Tango | addgene partial sequence | sequence record 120301 | CMV-F 5'-CGCAAATGGGCGGTAGGCGTG-3'
GCTCTCTGGCTAACTAGAGAACCCACTGCTTACTGGCTTATCGAAATTAATACGACTCACTATAGGGAGA
CCCAAGCTGGCTAGCGTTTAAACTTAAGCTTGGTACCGAGCTCGGATCCACTAGTCCAGTGTGGTGGAAT
TCTGCAGATATCCAGCACAGTGGCGGCCGCGCCACCATGAAGACGATCATCGCCCTGAGCTACATCTTCT
GCCTGGTATTCGCCGACTACAAGGACGATGATGACGCCAGCATCGATATGTATAGCGGTAACCGCAGCGG
AGGACACGGCTATTGGGATGGCGGCGGCGCCGCTGGGGCCGAAGGTCCTGCACCTGCTGGCACACTGTCT
CCCGCCCCTCTGTTTTCTCCTGGGACCTATGAAAGGCTTGCCCTCCTCCTTGGCAGTATTGGCCTCCTGG
GAGTTGGTAATAATCTCCTTGTCCTGGTCCTGTACTACAAGTTCCAGAGACTTCGGACTCCGACTCACTT
GCTGCTGGTTAACATATCTCTGAGTGACCTCCTGGTCAGCCTGTTTGGCGTCACCTTCACTTTTGTTTCT
TGTCTTAGGAATGGTTGGGTGTGGGACACGGTGGGCTGCGTCTGGGATGGCTTTAGCGGAAGTCTCTTCG
GTATAGTTAGTATCGCTACACTGACCGTGCTGGCTTACGAGCGATATATTCGCGTGGTTCACGCGAGAGT
GATTAACTTTAGTTGGGCATGGAGAGCTATCACGTATATTTGGCTGTACAGTCTGGCTTGGGCGGGGGCT
CCCTTGCTCGGGTGGAATCGGTATATACTCGACGTGCACGGTTTGGGATGTACGGTTGACTGGAAATCTA
AGGATGCTAACGATAGTAGCTTCGTATTGTTCCTGTTTCTTGGGTGTCTCGTTGTGCCGCTGGGC
