>Addgene plasmid #66459 | OPN3-Tango | addgene partial sequence | sequence record 120302 | Tet-R 5'-GGCGAGTTTACGGGTTGTTA-3'
GCTCTAATGCGCTGTTAATCACTTTACTTTTATCTAATCTTAGCTGGAAGTACAGGTTCTCACCGGTCGA
TGAAGTGTCCTTGGCCAGGGAGGAGCTGGCGGTGGTGCAGGACTCATCTTGGGGACCCAGGCTGGGTGGG
GTGCGTCCACCGGTATCGATAAGAGGCCGCACCTGAATAACATCCACTTTGCTTCCATTGGTCTTGTCGG
AGTCGTCCACAGACAGGGACTCATCTGAGGTGATAATGAAAATGATAGAGGAACTATTGAATGTGACCTT
CTTTTTAGGCCGATCTCCGTCCTTTTGGGACATGACAATGGGCCTGATCTGCATCTCAGAGCCTGCTGCA
GGGAGGTCTTTTGCTGGCCGCTGACACCTCAACAGCCTCAGACACAGGAGCTGCAAGAGGCTTCTCCTGA
ACTTTCTGATCATAAAGACATAAATGACGGGGTTGTAAACAGTATTACTCTTTGCGAACAGATATGACAC
GATGGAGATAGTTGGAGTCACCAGATGACCGTGGCCGTTCACCACCAGAAAACAAATAACGATATATGGC
ATCCAGCATACAAGAAAAGTGAAGATCATCAGGAAACACATCTTAGCCAGTTTCTTTTCGTATTTGAGGA
TCTTGATCACCTGAATCGTTTGGAGATCCTCCACGCACCGCAGCATCCTAATTGAGTAGAGAATATGTCC
ATAACAGTGAGCGATCACGCCCAGCGGCACAACGAGACACCCAAGAAACAGGAACAATACGAAGCTACTA
TCGTTAGCATCCTTAGATTTCCAGTCAACCGTACATCCCAAACCGTGCACGTCGAGTATATACCGATTCC
ACCCGAGCAAGGGAGCCCCCGCCCAAGCCAGACTGTACAGCCAAATATACGTGATAGCTCTCCATGCCCA
ACTAAAGTTAATCACTCTCGCGTGAACCACGCGAATATATCGCTCGTAAGCCAGCACGGTCAGTGTAGCG
ATACTAACTATACCGAA
