[The description below was written by a language model from this plasmid's Addgene catalogue record.]
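Description:
OPN3-Tango is a mammalian expression plasmid from the PRESTO-Tango collection, built on an "empty Tango" backbone of about 6.6 kb that was itself derived from pcDNA3.1(+). It is maintained in E. coli as a high-copy plasmid under ampicillin selection. It also carries a neomycin resistance marker, so transfected mammalian cells can be selected with G418. The insert is the human OPN3 coding sequence (opsin 3, also known as ECPN or PPP1R116), about 1.2 kb, cloned by restriction enzymes behind the CMV promoter for strong constitutive expression. The 5′ junction is a retained NotI site. The 3′ site is nominally XhoI, but the depositor notes that most vectors in this series carry an XbaI site downstream of the tTA sequence instead, so the 3′ site present in a given clone should be checked by sequencing.

The backbone supplies an N-terminal FLAG tag, which allows detection of the receptor. The depositor comments also indicate a tTA (tetracycline transactivator) sequence downstream of the receptor insert. This fits the stated purpose, an arrestin-recruitment assay with a transcriptional readout. In the Tango principle, activation of the receptor brings arrestin to it, the tethered transactivator is released, and it then drives a reporter gene elsewhere in the assay cell. The record gives no feature table and does not itemise the linker, the protease cleavage site or other modules between the receptor and tTA. The plasmid was produced under a programme aimed at understudied druggable proteins and is intended for parallel screening of ligands against OPN3 alongside the rest of the non-olfactory GPCR set.
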