Addgene plasmid #66459: OPN3-Tango
Purpose: Expression of G protein-coupled receptors for PRESTO-Tango: parallel receptorome expression and screening via transcriptional output, with transcriptional activation following arrestin translocation
Depositing lab: Bryan Roth. Depositing organization: University of North Carolina at Chapel Hill. Publication: PRESTO-Tango as an open-source resource for interrogation of the druggable human GPCRome. Kroeze WK, Sassano MF, Huang XP, Lansu K, McCorvy JD, Giguere PM, Sciaky N, Roth BL. Nat Struct Mol Biol. 2015 May;22(5):362-9. doi: 10.1038/nsmb.3014. Epub 2015 Apr 20. PubMed 25895059.
Backbone
  Vector backbone: empty Tango
  Backbone size w/o insert (bp): 6632
  Vector type: Mammalian Expression
  Selectable markers: Neomycin (select with G418)
Growth in bacteria
  Bacterial resistance: Ampicillin, 100 μg/mL
  Growth temperature: 37°C
  Growth strain: DH5alpha
  Copy number: High Copy
Gene/Insert
  Gene/Insert name: OPN3
  Species: H. sapiens (human)
  Insert size (bp): 1206
  Entrez Gene: OPN3 (a.k.a. ECPN, PPP1R116)
  Promoter: CMV
  Tag / fusion protein: FLAG (N terminal on backbone)
  Cloning method: Restriction Enzyme; 5′ cloning site NotI (not destroyed); 3′ cloning site XhoI (unknown if destroyed)
  Sequencing primers: 5′ CMV-F; 3′ Tet-R
Terms and licenses: Academic/Nonprofit Terms; Industry Terms: Not Available to Industry
Depositor comments: Please note: Most of the PRESTO-Tango vectors do not contain the XhoI cut site downstream of the tTA sequence and instead carry an XbaI site. If you need to perform an XhoI digest we recommend sequencing with a forward primer at the C-terminus of tTA to determine which of the two sites is present. Suggested primer: 5-gagctccacttagacggcgagg-3. Original backbone was pcDNA3.1(+). These plasmids were generated as part of the Illuminating the Druggable Genome (IDG) program sponsored by the NIH Common Fund. The goal of this program is to identify, gather, and distribute information and resources for proteins that currently are not well-studied yet belong to commonly drug-targeted protein families: protein kinases, non-olfactory G-protein coupled receptors (GPCRs), and ion channels. The IDG program is designed to develop fundamental research tools for understudied proteins, elucidate their function, and disseminate the IDG-related resources and data to the greater scientific community.
How to cite: OPN3-Tango was a gift from Bryan Roth (Addgene plasmid # 66459 ; http://n2t.net/addgene:66459 ; RRID:Addgene_66459)
